Addgene plasmid #112020: CD4-C-BFP HDRT Source (pTR 176)
Purpose: DNA sequence source for amplifying an HDR template to tag endogenous human CD4 gene with BFP
Depositing lab: Alexander Marson. Depositing organization: University of California, San Francisco (UCSF). Publication: Reprogramming human T cell function and specificity with non-viral genome targeting. Roth TL, Puig-Saus C, Yu R, Shifrut E, Carnevale J, Li PJ, Hiatt J, Saco J, Krystofinski P, Li H, Tobin V, Nguyen DN, Lee MR, Putnam AL, Ferris AL, Chen JW, Schickel JN, Pellerin L, Carmody D, Alkorta-Aranburu G, Del Gaudio D, Matsumoto H, Morell M, Mao Y, Cho M, Quadros RM, Gurumurthy CB, Smith B, Haugwitz M, Hughes SH, Weissman JS, Schumann K, Esensten JH, May AP, Ashworth A, Kupfer GM, Greeley SAW, Bacchetta R, Meffre E, Roncarolo MG, Romberg N, Herold KC, Ribas A, Leonetti MD, Marson A. Nature. 2018 Jul 11. pii: 10.1038/s41586-018-0326-5. doi: 10.1038/s41586-018-0326-5. PubMed 29995861.
Backbone
  Vector backbone: pUC19
  Backbone size w/o insert (bp): 2686
  Vector type: CRISPR, Synthetic Biology
Growth in bacteria
  Bacterial resistance: Ampicillin, 100 μg/mL
  Growth temperature: 37°C
  Growth strain: DH5alpha
  Copy number: High Copy
Gene/Insert
  Gene/Insert name: CD4-BFP HDRT
  Species: H. sapiens (human)
  Insert size (bp): 1355
  Entrez Gene: CD4 (a.k.a. CD4mut, IMD79, Leu-3, OKT4D, T4)
  Cloning method: Gibson Cloning
Terms and licenses: Academic/Nonprofit Terms; Industry Terms: Not Available to Industry
Depositor comments: gRNA sequence that can be used with this DNA template: CTGGCCTCGTGCCTCAAATG
How to cite: CD4-C-BFP HDRT Source (pTR 176) was a gift from Alexander Marson (Addgene plasmid # 112020 ; http://n2t.net/addgene:112020 ; RRID:Addgene_112020)
