[The description below was written by a language model from this plasmid's Addgene catalogue record and pLannotate feature annotations shown in this document.]
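Description:
CD4-C-BFP HDRT Source (pTR 176) is a pUC19-based, high-copy bacterial plasmid of 4,160 bp. It acts as a storage and amplification source for a homology-directed repair template (HDRT) rather than as an expression vector. It is propagated in E. coli through the ColE1/pUC-type origin and selected with ampicillin via the β-lactamase gene and its native promoter. The remaining annotated backbone elements are typical pUC remnants: a disrupted lacZα fragment, the lac promoter, operator and CAP site, part of the multiple cloning site, and short fragments matching bom, rop and lacI. A T7 promoter is annotated upstream of the insert, but the record assigns it no role. Two feature tables are provided, one from the depositor's sequence and one from repository sequencing. They show the same features in the same order, offset only by the choice of start coordinate.

The payload is a roughly 1.36 kb human CD4-BFP HDRT, assembled into the backbone by Gibson cloning. The only annotated feature within it is a TagBFP coding sequence, a fast-maturing monomeric blue fluorescent protein. The unannotated stretches on either side of TagBFP presumably contain the CD4 homology arms, although the table does not mark them or give their lengths. The name suggests a C-terminal fusion to CD4. No mammalian promoter is annotated, which fits a design in which the tagged protein is expressed from the endogenous locus after integration.

The stated use is to amplify a linear DNA template from the plasmid for tagging the endogenous human CD4 gene with BFP. The depositor notes a compatible guide RNA, so the template is meant to be paired with CRISPR cleavage at the locus. The associated publication concerns non-viral genome targeting in human T cells.
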