Features (pLannotate 1.2.2; 14 found; start..end, strand, type, name):
    137..236     +  misc_feature   bom (fragment): basis of mobility region from pBR322
    242..399     -  CDS            lacZα (fragment): LacZα fragment of β-galactosidase; lacZ fragment
    420..436     +  misc_feature   bom (fragment): basis of mobility region from pBR322
    475..493     +  promoter       T7 promoter: promoter for bacteriophage T7 RNA polymerase
    773..1468    +  CDS            TagBFP: TagBFP is a basic (constitutively fluorescent) blue fluorescent protein published in 2008, derived from Entacmaea quadricolor. It is reported to be a very rapidly-maturing monomer with very low acid sensitivity.
   1894..1926    +  misc_feature   MCS (fragment): pUC18/19 multiple cloning site
   1963..1979    -  protein_bind   lac operator: The lac repressor binds to the lac operator to inhibit transcription in E. coli. This inhibition can be relieved by adding lactose or isopropyl-β-D-thiogalactopyranoside (IPTG). lac repressor encoded by lacI
   1987..2017    -  promoter       lac promoter: promoter for the E. coli lac operon
   2032..2053    -  protein_bind   CAP binding site: CAP binding activates transcription in the presence of cAMP. E. coli catabolite activator protein
   2066..2158    -  CDS            lacI (fragment): lac repressor; lacI; The lac repressor binds to the lac operator to inhibit transcription in E. coli. This inhibition can be relieved by adding lactose or isopropyl-β-D-thiogalactopyranoside (IPTG).
   2341..2929    -  rep_origin     ori: high-copy-number ColE1/pMB1/pBR322/pUC origin of replication
   3100..3960    -  CDS            AmpR: β-lactamase; bla; confers resistance to ampicillin, carbenicillin, and related antibiotics
   3961..4065    -  promoter       AmpR promoter: bla
   4160..35      +  CDS            rop (fragment) (across the origin): Rop protein, which maintains plasmids at low copy number; rop
>Addgene plasmid #112020 | CD4-C-BFP HDRT Source (pTR 176) | depositor full sequence | sequence record 210649 | CD4-C-BFP HDRT Source (pTR 176) sequence 4160 bps
TCGCGCGTTTCGGTGATGACGGTGAAAACCTCTGACACATGCAGCTCCCGGAGACGGTCACAGCTTGTCT
GTAAGCGGATGCCGGGAGCAGACAAGCCCGTCAGGGCGCGTCAGCGGGTGTTGGCGGGTGTCGGGGCTGG
CTTAACTATGCGGCATCAGAGCAGATTGTACTGAGAGTGCACCATATGCGGTGTGAAATACCGCACAGAT
GCGTAAGGAGAAAATACCGCATCAGGCGCCATTCGCCATTCAGGCTGCGCAACTGTTGGGAAGGGCGATC
GGTGCGGGCCTCTTCGCTATTACGCCAGCTGGCGAAAGGGGGATGTGCTGCAAGGCGATTAAGTTGGGTA
ACGCCAGGGTTTTCCCAGTCACGACGTTGTAAAACGACGGCCAGTGAATTCGAGCTCGGTACCCGGGGAG
TACTGAGAGTGCACCAGGATCCGGGAACCTCTTCTGTAACTCCTTAGCAGCTGATAATACGACTCACTAT
AGGAGATGGGGGCTAAAGGGGTGTGGTGGAGAGGATAGAGGGGTGGGAAAAGATGGCCAGGAGCTAGAAG
GAGGCAGAAGTGGGAGGATGGAGCTGAAGGAGCAGCAGGCCAGGAAAGGCCCTGCTGGAAAGCCACTGGA
GCTGTGCTGCGCTGGAAAGGCCATTGGAGGTGCTAGAACGCAAAGGGGTTGCAGTGGGGACAGACCTGCT
CCCCTTCTTCTTTGTTCCTGCAGCCGGTTTCAGAAGACATGTAGCCCCATTGGATCGGGTGGGACTAGTG
GCAGCGAGCTGATTAAGGAGAACATGCACATGAAGCTGTACATGGAGGGCACCGTGGACAACCATCACTT
CAAGTGCACATCCGAGGGCGAAGGCAAGCCCTACGAGGGCACCCAGACCATGAGAATCAAGGTGGTCGAG
GGCGGCCCTCTCCCCTTCGCCTTCGACATCCTGGCTACTAGCTTCCTCTACGGCAGCAAGACCTTCATCA
ACCACACCCAGGGCATCCCCGACTTCTTCAAGCAGTCCTTCCCTGAGGGCTTCACATGGGAGAGAGTCAC
CACATACGAAGACGGGGGCGTGCTGACCGCTACCCAGGACACCAGCCTCCAGGACGGCTGCCTCATCTAC
AACGTCAAGATCAGAGGGGTGAACTTCACATCCAACGGCCCTGTGATGCAGAAGAAAACACTCGGCTGGG
AGGCCTTCACCGAGACGCTGTACCCCGCTGACGGCGGCCTGGAAGGCAGAAACGACATGGCCCTGAAGCT
CGTGGGCGGGAGCCATCTGATCGCAAACATCAAGACCACATATAGATCCAAGAAACCCGCTAAGAACCTC
AAGATGCCTGGCGTCTACTATGTGGACTACAGACTGGAAAGAATCAAGGAGGCCAACAACGAGACCTACG
TCGAGCAGCACGAGGTGGCAGTGGCCAGATACTGCGACCTCCCTAGCAAACTGGGGCACAAGCTTAATGG
AACCGGTGCTGGAAGTGGTTGAGGCACGAGGCCAGGCAGATCCCACTTGCAGCCTCCCCAGGTGTCTGCC
CCGCGTTTCCTGCCTGCGGACCAGATGAATGTAGCAGATCCCCAGCCTCTGGCCTCCTGTTCGCCTCCTC
TACAATTTGCCATTGTTTCTCCTGGGTTAGGCCCCGGCTTCACTGGTTGAGTGTTGCTCTCTAGTTTCCA
GAGGCTTAATCACACCGTCCTCCACGCCATTTCCTTTTCCTTCAAGCCTAGCCCTTCTCTCATTATTTCT
CTCTGACCCTCTCCCCACTGCTCATTTGGATCCCAGGGGAGTGTTCAGGGCCAGCCCTGGCTGGCATGGA
GGGTGAGGCTGGGTGTCTGGAAGCATCCTGCTCACTTGTTTGCCCTCAGGCTCGAGTCCTCGCTCACTGA
CTCTCCTCTAGAGTCGACCTGCAGGCATGCAAGCTTGGCGTAATCATGGTCATAGCTGTTTCCTGTGTGA
AATTGTTATCCGCTCACAATTCCACACAACATACGAGCCGGAAGCATAAAGTGTAAAGCCTGGGGTGCCT
AATGAGTGAGCTAACTCACATTAATTGCGTTGCGCTCACTGCCCGCTTTCCAGTCGGGAAACCTGTCGTG
CCAGCTGCATTAATGAATCGGCCAACGCGCGGGGAGAGGCGGTTTGCGTATTGGGCGCTCTTCCGCTTCC
TCGCTCACTGACTCGCTGCGCTCGGTCGTTCGGCTGCGGCGAGCGGTATCAGCTCACTCAAAGGCGGTAA
TACGGTTATCCACAGAATCAGGGGATAACGCAGGAAAGAACATGTGAGCAAAAGGCCAGCAAAAGGCCAG
GAACCGTAAAAAGGCCGCGTTGCTGGCGTTTTTCCATAGGCTCCGCCCCCCTGACGAGCATCACAAAAAT
CGACGCTCAAGTCAGAGGTGGCGAAACCCGACAGGACTATAAAGATACCAGGCGTTTCCCCCTGGAAGCT
CCCTCGTGCGCTCTCCTGTTCCGACCCTGCCGCTTACCGGATACCTGTCCGCCTTTCTCCCTTCGGGAAG
CGTGGCGCTTTCTCATAGCTCACGCTGTAGGTATCTCAGTTCGGTGTAGGTCGTTCGCTCCAAGCTGGGC
TGTGTGCACGAACCCCCCGTTCAGCCCGACCGCTGCGCCTTATCCGGTAACTATCGTCTTGAGTCCAACC
CGGTAAGACACGACTTATCGCCACTGGCAGCAGCCACTGGTAACAGGATTAGCAGAGCGAGGTATGTAGG
CGGTGCTACAGAGTTCTTGAAGTGGTGGCCTAACTACGGCTACACTAGAAGGACAGTATTTGGTATCTGC
GCTCTGCTGAAGCCAGTTACCTTCGGAAAAAGAGTTGGTAGCTCTTGATCCGGCAAACAAACCACCGCTG
GTAGCGGTGGTTTTTTTGTTTGCAAGCAGCAGATTACGCGCAGAAAAAAAGGATCTCAAGAAGATCCTTT
GATCTTTTCTACGGGGTCTGACGCTCAGTGGAACGAAAACTCACGTTAAGGGATTTTGGTCATGAGATTA
TCAAAAAGGATCTTCACCTAGATCCTTTTAAATTAAAAATGAAGTTTTAAATCAATCTAAAGTATATATG
AGTAAACTTGGTCTGACAGTTACCAATGCTTAATCAGTGAGGCACCTATCTCAGCGATCTGTCTATTTCG
TTCATCCATAGTTGCCTGACTCCCCGTCGTGTAGATAACTACGATACGGGAGGGCTTACCATCTGGCCCC
AGTGCTGCAATGATACCGCGAGACCCACGCTCACCGGCTCCAGATTTATCAGCAATAAACCAGCCAGCCG
GAAGGGCCGAGCGCAGAAGTGGTCCTGCAACTTTATCCGCCTCCATCCAGTCTATTAATTGTTGCCGGGA
AGCTAGAGTAAGTAGTTCGCCAGTTAATAGTTTGCGCAACGTTGTTGCCATTGCTACAGGCATCGTGGTG
TCACGCTCGTCGTTTGGTATGGCTTCATTCAGCTCCGGTTCCCAACGATCAAGGCGAGTTACATGATCCC
CCATGTTGTGCAAAAAAGCGGTTAGCTCCTTCGGTCCTCCGATCGTTGTCAGAAGTAAGTTGGCCGCAGT
GTTATCACTCATGGTTATGGCAGCACTGCATAATTCTCTTACTGTCATGCCATCCGTAAGATGCTTTTCT
GTGACTGGTGAGTACTCAACCAAGTCATTCTGAGAATAGTGTATGCGGCGACCGAGTTGCTCTTGCCCGG
CGTCAATACGGGATAATACCGCGCCACATAGCAGAACTTTAAAAGTGCTCATCATTGGAAAACGTTCTTC
GGGGCGAAAACTCTCAAGGATCTTACCGCTGTTGAGATCCAGTTCGATGTAACCCACTCGTGCACCCAAC
TGATCTTCAGCATCTTTTACTTTCACCAGCGTTTCTGGGTGAGCAAAAACAGGAAGGCAAAATGCCGCAA
AAAAGGGAATAAGGGCGACACGGAAATGTTGAATACTCATACTCTTCCTTTTTCAATATTATTGAAGCAT
TTATCAGGGTTATTGTCTCATGAGCGGATACATATTTGAATGTATTTAGAAAAATAAACAAATAGGGGTT
CCGCGCACATTTCCCCGAAAAGTGCCACCTGACGTCTAAGAAACCATTATTATCATGACATTAACCTATA
AAAATAGGCGTATCACGAGGCCCTTTCGTC
