Features (pLannotate 1.2.2; 14 found; start..end, strand, type, name):
     65..100     +  CDS            rop (fragment): Rop protein, which maintains plasmids at low copy number; rop
    202..301     +  misc_feature   bom (fragment): basis of mobility region from pBR322
    307..464     -  CDS            lacZα (fragment): LacZα fragment of β-galactosidase; lacZ fragment
    485..501     +  misc_feature   bom (fragment): basis of mobility region from pBR322
    540..558     +  promoter       T7 promoter: promoter for bacteriophage T7 RNA polymerase
    838..1533    +  CDS            TagBFP: TagBFP is a basic (constitutively fluorescent) blue fluorescent protein published in 2008, derived from Entacmaea quadricolor. It is reported to be a very rapidly-maturing monomer with very low acid sensitivity.
   1959..1991    +  misc_feature   MCS (fragment): pUC18/19 multiple cloning site
   2028..2044    -  protein_bind   lac operator: The lac repressor binds to the lac operator to inhibit transcription in E. coli. This inhibition can be relieved by adding lactose or isopropyl-β-D-thiogalactopyranoside (IPTG). lac repressor encoded by lacI
   2052..2082    -  promoter       lac promoter: promoter for the E. coli lac operon
   2097..2118    -  protein_bind   CAP binding site: CAP binding activates transcription in the presence of cAMP. E. coli catabolite activator protein
   2131..2223    -  CDS            lacI (fragment): lac repressor; lacI; The lac repressor binds to the lac operator to inhibit transcription in E. coli. This inhibition can be relieved by adding lactose or isopropyl-β-D-thiogalactopyranoside (IPTG).
   2406..2994    -  rep_origin     ori: high-copy-number ColE1/pMB1/pBR322/pUC origin of replication
   3165..4025    -  CDS            AmpR: β-lactamase; bla; confers resistance to ampicillin, carbenicillin, and related antibiotics
   4026..4130    -  promoter       AmpR promoter: bla
>Addgene plasmid #112020 | CD4-C-BFP HDRT Source (pTR 176) | addgene full sequence | sequence record 215591 | Addgene NGS Result
CTAAGAAACCATTATTATCATGACATTAACCTATAAAAATAGGCGTATCACGAGGCCCTTTCGTCTCGCG
CGTTTCGGTGATGACGGTGAAAACCTCTGACACATGCAGCTCCCGGAGACGGTCACAGCTTGTCTGTAAG
CGGATGCCGGGAGCAGACAAGCCCGTCAGGGCGCGTCAGCGGGTGTTGGCGGGTGTCGGGGCTGGCTTAA
CTATGCGGCATCAGAGCAGATTGTACTGAGAGTGCACCATATGCGGTGTGAAATACCGCACAGATGCGTA
AGGAGAAAATACCGCATCAGGCGCCATTCGCCATTCAGGCTGCGCAACTGTTGGGAAGGGCGATCGGTGC
GGGCCTCTTCGCTATTACGCCAGCTGGCGAAAGGGGGATGTGCTGCAAGGCGATTAAGTTGGGTAACGCC
AGGGTTTTCCCAGTCACGACGTTGTAAAACGACGGCCAGTGAATTCGAGCTCGGTACCCGGGGAGTACTG
AGAGTGCACCAGGATCCGGGAACCTCTTCTGTAACTCCTTAGCAGCTGATAATACGACTCACTATAGGAG
ATGGGGGCTAAAGGGGTGTGGTGGAGAGGATAGAGGGGTGGGAAAAGATGGCCAGGAGCTAGAAGGAGGC
AGAAGTGGGAGGATGGAGCTGAAGGAGCAGCAGGCCAGGAAAGGCCCTGCTGGAAAGCCACTGGAGCTGT
GCTGCGCTGGAAAGGCCATTGGAGGTGCTAGAACGCAAAGGGGTTGCAGTGGGGACAGACCTGCTCCCCT
TCTTCTTTGTTCCTGCAGCCGGTTTCAGAAGACATGTAGCCCCATTGGATCGGGTGGGACTAGTGGCAGC
GAGCTGATTAAGGAGAACATGCACATGAAGCTGTACATGGAGGGCACCGTGGACAACCATCACTTCAAGT
GCACATCCGAGGGCGAAGGCAAGCCCTACGAGGGCACCCAGACCATGAGAATCAAGGTGGTCGAGGGCGG
CCCTCTCCCCTTCGCCTTCGACATCCTGGCTACTAGCTTCCTCTACGGCAGCAAGACCTTCATCAACCAC
ACCCAGGGCATCCCCGACTTCTTCAAGCAGTCCTTCCCTGAGGGCTTCACATGGGAGAGAGTCACCACAT
ACGAAGACGGGGGCGTGCTGACCGCTACCCAGGACACCAGCCTCCAGGACGGCTGCCTCATCTACAACGT
CAAGATCAGAGGGGTGAACTTCACATCCAACGGCCCTGTGATGCAGAAGAAAACACTCGGCTGGGAGGCC
TTCACCGAGACGCTGTACCCCGCTGACGGCGGCCTGGAAGGCAGAAACGACATGGCCCTGAAGCTCGTGG
GCGGGAGCCATCTGATCGCAAACATCAAGACCACATATAGATCCAAGAAACCCGCTAAGAACCTCAAGAT
GCCTGGCGTCTACTATGTGGACTACAGACTGGAAAGAATCAAGGAGGCCAACAACGAGACCTACGTCGAG
CAGCACGAGGTGGCAGTGGCCAGATACTGCGACCTCCCTAGCAAACTGGGGCACAAGCTTAATGGAACCG
GTGCTGGAAGTGGTTGAGGCACGAGGCCAGGCAGATCCCACTTGCAGCCTCCCCAGGTGTCTGCCCCGCG
TTTCCTGCCTGCGGACCAGATGAATGTAGCAGATCCCCAGCCTCTGGCCTCCTGTTCGCCTCCTCTACAA
TTTGCCATTGTTTCTCCTGGGTTAGGCCCCGGCTTCACTGGTTGAGTGTTGCTCTCTAGTTTCCAGAGGC
TTAATCACACCGTCCTCCACGCCATTTCCTTTTCCTTCAAGCCTAGCCCTTCTCTCATTATTTCTCTCTG
ACCCTCTCCCCACTGCTCATTTGGATCCCAGGGGAGTGTTCAGGGCCAGCCCTGGCTGGCATGGAGGGTG
AGGCTGGGTGTCTGGAAGCATCCTGCTCACTTGTTTGCCCTCAGGCTCGAGTCCTCGCTCACTGACTCTC
CTCTAGAGTCGACCTGCAGGCATGCAAGCTTGGCGTAATCATGGTCATAGCTGTTTCCTGTGTGAAATTG
TTATCCGCTCACAATTCCACACAACATACGAGCCGGAAGCATAAAGTGTAAAGCCTGGGGTGCCTAATGA
GTGAGCTAACTCACATTAATTGCGTTGCGCTCACTGCCCGCTTTCCAGTCGGGAAACCTGTCGTGCCAGC
TGCATTAATGAATCGGCCAACGCGCGGGGAGAGGCGGTTTGCGTATTGGGCGCTCTTCCGCTTCCTCGCT
CACTGACTCGCTGCGCTCGGTCGTTCGGCTGCGGCGAGCGGTATCAGCTCACTCAAAGGCGGTAATACGG
TTATCCACAGAATCAGGGGATAACGCAGGAAAGAACATGTGAGCAAAAGGCCAGCAAAAGGCCAGGAACC
GTAAAAAGGCCGCGTTGCTGGCGTTTTTCCATAGGCTCCGCCCCCCTGACGAGCATCACAAAAATCGACG
CTCAAGTCAGAGGTGGCGAAACCCGACAGGACTATAAAGATACCAGGCGTTTCCCCCTGGAAGCTCCCTC
GTGCGCTCTCCTGTTCCGACCCTGCCGCTTACCGGATACCTGTCCGCCTTTCTCCCTTCGGGAAGCGTGG
CGCTTTCTCATAGCTCACGCTGTAGGTATCTCAGTTCGGTGTAGGTCGTTCGCTCCAAGCTGGGCTGTGT
GCACGAACCCCCCGTTCAGCCCGACCGCTGCGCCTTATCCGGTAACTATCGTCTTGAGTCCAACCCGGTA
AGACACGACTTATCGCCACTGGCAGCAGCCACTGGTAACAGGATTAGCAGAGCGAGGTATGTAGGCGGTG
CTACAGAGTTCTTGAAGTGGTGGCCTAACTACGGCTACACTAGAAGAACAGTATTTGGTATCTGCGCTCT
GCTGAAGCCAGTTACCTTCGGAAAAAGAGTTGGTAGCTCTTGATCCGGCAAACAAACCACCGCTGGTAGC
GGTGGTTTTTTTGTTTGCAAGCAGCAGATTACGCGCAGAAAAAAAGGATCTCAAGAAGATCCTTTGATCT
TTTCTACGGGGTCTGACGCTCAGTGGAACGAAAACTCACGTTAAGGGATTTTGGTCATGAGATTATCAAA
AAGGATCTTCACCTAGATCCTTTTAAATTAAAAATGAAGTTTTAAATCAATCTAAAGTATATATGAGTAA
ACTTGGTCTGACAGTTACCAATGCTTAATCAGTGAGGCACCTATCTCAGCGATCTGTCTATTTCGTTCAT
CCATAGTTGCCTGACTCCCCGTCGTGTAGATAACTACGATACGGGAGGGCTTACCATCTGGCCCCAGTGC
TGCAATGATACCGCGAGACCCACGCTCACCGGCTCCAGATTTATCAGCAATAAACCAGCCAGCCGGAAGG
GCCGAGCGCAGAAGTGGTCCTGCAACTTTATCCGCCTCCATCCAGTCTATTAATTGTTGCCGGGAAGCTA
GAGTAAGTAGTTCGCCAGTTAATAGTTTGCGCAACGTTGTTGCCATTGCTACAGGCATCGTGGTGTCACG
CTCGTCGTTTGGTATGGCTTCATTCAGCTCCGGTTCCCAACGATCAAGGCGAGTTACATGATCCCCCATG
TTGTGCAAAAAAGCGGTTAGCTCCTTCGGTCCTCCGATCGTTGTCAGAAGTAAGTTGGCCGCAGTGTTAT
CACTCATGGTTATGGCAGCACTGCATAATTCTCTTACTGTCATGCCATCCGTAAGATGCTTTTCTGTGAC
TGGTGAGTACTCAACCAAGTCATTCTGAGAATAGTGTATGCGGCGACCGAGTTGCTCTTGCCCGGCGTCA
ATACGGGATAATACCGCGCCACATAGCAGAACTTTAAAAGTGCTCATCATTGGAAAACGTTCTTCGGGGC
GAAAACTCTCAAGGATCTTACCGCTGTTGAGATCCAGTTCGATGTAACCCACTCGTGCACCCAACTGATC
TTCAGCATCTTTTACTTTCACCAGCGTTTCTGGGTGAGCAAAAACAGGAAGGCAAAATGCCGCAAAAAAG
GGAATAAGGGCGACACGGAAATGTTGAATACTCATACTCTTCCTTTTTCAATATTATTGAAGCATTTATC
AGGGTTATTGTCTCATGAGCGGATACATATTTGAATGTATTTAGAAAAATAAACAAATAGGGGTTCCGCG
CACATTTCCCCGAAAAGTGCCACCTGACGT
